Addgene plasmid #197088: pMAT_M8_RSTKP
Purpose: This plasmid contains the coding sequence for signaling peptide M8, which contains the RSTKP signaling motif. Digest this insert and add it to pHR_pSFFV_scFVCD19_CD8a_CD3zP2AEGFP
Depositing lab: Wendell Lim. Depositing organization: University of California, San Francisco (UCSF). Publication: Decoding CAR T cell phenotype using combinatorial signaling motif libraries and machine learning. Daniels KG, Wang S, Simic MS, Bhargava HK, Capponi S, Tonai Y, Yu W, Bianco S, Lim WA. Science. 2022 Dec 16;378(6625):1194-1200. doi: 10.1126/science.abq0225. Epub 2022 Dec 8. PubMed 36480602.
Backbone
  Vector backbone: pMAT
  Backbone manufacturer: Thermofisher
  Vector type: Mammalian Expression
Growth in bacteria
  Bacterial resistance: Ampicillin, 100 μg/mL
  Growth temperature: 37°C
  Growth strain: DH5alpha
  Copy number: High Copy
Gene/Insert
  Gene/Insert name: This plasmid contains the coding sequence for signaling peptide M8, which contains the RSTKP signaling motif.
  Species: H. sapiens (human)
Resource information
  A portion of this plasmid was derived from a plasmid made by: CD8a hinge and transmembrane domain: Provided by Michael Milone and Dr. Carl June UPENN.
Terms and licenses: Academic/Nonprofit Terms; Industry Terms: Not Available to Industry
How to cite: pMAT_M8_RSTKP was a gift from Wendell Lim (Addgene plasmid # 197088 ; http://n2t.net/addgene:197088 ; RRID:Addgene_197088)
