[The description below was written by a language model from this plasmid's Addgene catalogue record and pLannotate feature annotations shown in this document.]
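Description:
pMAT_M8_RSTKP is a small (about 2.5 kb) bacterial cloning plasmid built on the commercial pMA-T gene-synthesis backbone. It serves as a storage and donor vector for a short synthetic coding fragment rather than as a stand-alone expression construct. Although the catalogue lists the vector type as mammalian expression, the annotated features show no mammalian promoter, polyadenylation signal or eukaryotic selection marker. The plasmid is propagated in E. coli through a high-copy ColE1/pUC-type origin and selected with ampicillin via a β-lactamase gene driven by its own promoter. The remaining annotations are backbone remnants: fragments of an M13 origin, lacZα, lacI and an RSF origin, plus a T7 promoter. None of these appears to be a complete functional unit apart from the T7 promoter.

The payload is the coding sequence for signaling peptide M8, a human-derived element containing the RSTKP signaling motif. The feature table does not annotate the insert itself. It most plausibly lies in the unannotated stretch of roughly 100 nucleotides between the two fragments of pUC-type multiple cloning site, just downstream of the T7 promoter, though the record does not confirm this.

According to the record, the insert is meant to be excised by restriction digestion and transferred into a lentiviral pHR vector. That vector carries an SFFV promoter driving an anti-CD19 scFv, a CD8α hinge and transmembrane domain, CD3ζ and a P2A-linked EGFP. Inserting M8 there adds the motif to the intracellular signaling region of a chimeric antigen receptor. The plasmid is one part of a collection for assembling combinatorial libraries of CAR signaling motifs, used to study how motif identity and arrangement shape CAR T cell phenotype.
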