Features (pLannotate 1.2.2; 10 found; start..end, strand, type, name):
      3..134     -  rep_origin     M13 ori (fragment): M13 bacteriophage origin of replication; arrow indicates direction of (+) strand synthesis
    155..311     -  CDS            lacZα (fragment): LacZα fragment of β-galactosidase; lacZ fragment
    320..338     +  promoter       T7 promoter: promoter for bacteriophage T7 RNA polymerase
    389..404     +  misc_feature   MCS (fragment): pUC18/19 multiple cloning site
    520..535     +  misc_feature   MCS (fragment): pUC18/19 multiple cloning site
    579..626     -  CDS            lacI (fragment): lac repressor; lacI; The lac repressor binds to the lac operator to inhibit transcription in E. coli. This inhibition can be relieved by adding lactose or isopropyl-β-D-thiogalactopyranoside (IPTG).
    663..703     -  rep_origin     RSF ori (fragment): Plasmids containing the RSF 1030 origin of replication can be propagated in E. coli cells that contain additional plasmids with compatible origins.
    781..1369    -  rep_origin     ori: high-copy-number ColE1/pMB1/pBR322/pUC origin of replication
   1540..2400    -  CDS            AmpR: β-lactamase; bla; confers resistance to ampicillin, carbenicillin, and related antibiotics
   2401..2505    -  promoter       AmpR promoter: bla
>Addgene plasmid #197088 | pMAT_M8_RSTKP | addgene full sequence | sequence record 386823 | Addgene NGS Result
CTAAATTGTAAGCGTTAATATTTTGTTAAAATTCGCGTTAAATTTTTGTTAAATCAGCTCATTTTTTAAC
CAATAGGCCGAAATCGGCAAAATCCCTTATAAATCAAAAGAATAGACCGAGATAGGGTTGAGTGGCCGCT
ACAGGGCGCTCCCATTCGCCATTCAGGCTGCGCAACTGTTGGGAAGGGCGTTTCGGTGCGGGCCTCTTCG
CTATTACGCCAGCTGGCGAAAGGGGGATGTGCTGCAAGGCGATTAAGTTGGGTAACGCCAGGGTTTTCCC
AGTCACGACGTTGTAAAACGACGGCCAGTGAGCGCGACGTAATACGACTCACTATAGGGCGAATTGGCGG
AAGGCCGTCAAGGCCACGTGTCTTGTCCAGGCGCGCCACGGTACCCGGGGATCCACCTGCAACACTCCGG
ATCAGGATCTCCTGCTCCTAGCATCGACAGAAGCACCAAGCCTCCACTGGACAGAAGCCTGGGCTCCGGA
TCAGGATCCGGCAGTGGTACAAGGCAGGTGGATCCTCTAGAGTCGTTTTAATTAATGGAGCACAAGACTG
GCCTCATGGGCCTTCCGCTCACTGCCCGCTTTCCAGTCGGGAAACCTGTCGTGCCAGCTGCATTAACATG
GTCATAGCTGTTTCCTTGCGTATTGGGCGCTCTCCGCTTCCTCGCTCACTGACTCGCTGCGCTCGGTCGT
TCGGGTAAAGCCTGGGGTGCCTAATGAGCAAAAGGCCAGCAAAAGGCCAGGAACCGTAAAAAGGCCGCGT
TGCTGGCGTTTTTCCATAGGCTCCGCCCCCCTGACGAGCATCACAAAAATCGACGCTCAAGTCAGAGGTG
GCGAAACCCGACAGGACTATAAAGATACCAGGCGTTTCCCCCTGGAAGCTCCCTCGTGCGCTCTCCTGTT
CCGACCCTGCCGCTTACCGGATACCTGTCCGCCTTTCTCCCTTCGGGAAGCGTGGCGCTTTCTCATAGCT
CACGCTGTAGGTATCTCAGTTCGGTGTAGGTCGTTCGCTCCAAGCTGGGCTGTGTGCACGAACCCCCCGT
TCAGCCCGACCGCTGCGCCTTATCCGGTAACTATCGTCTTGAGTCCAACCCGGTAAGACACGACTTATCG
CCACTGGCAGCAGCCACTGGTAACAGGATTAGCAGAGCGAGGTATGTAGGCGGTGCTACAGAGTTCTTGA
AGTGGTGGCCTAACTACGGCTACACTAGAAGAACAGTATTTGGTATCTGCGCTCTGCTGAAGCCAGTTAC
CTTCGGAAAAAGAGTTGGTAGCTCTTGATCCGGCAAACAAACCACCGCTGGTAGCGGTGGTTTTTTTGTT
TGCAAGCAGCAGATTACGCGCAGAAAAAAAGGATCTCAAGAAGATCCTTTGATCTTTTCTACGGGGTCTG
ACGCTCAGTGGAACGAAAACTCACGTTAAGGGATTTTGGTCATGAGATTATCAAAAAGGATCTTCACCTA
GATCCTTTTAAATTAAAAATGAAGTTTTAAATCAATCTAAAGTATATATGAGTAAACTTGGTCTGACAGT
TACCAATGCTTAATCAGTGAGGCACCTATCTCAGCGATCTGTCTATTTCGTTCATCCATAGTTGCCTGAC
TCCCCGTCGTGTAGATAACTACGATACGGGAGGGCTTACCATCTGGCCCCAGTGCTGCAATGATACCGCG
AGAACCACGCTCACCGGCTCCAGATTTATCAGCAATAAACCAGCCAGCCGGAAGGGCCGAGCGCAGAAGT
GGTCCTGCAACTTTATCCGCCTCCATCCAGTCTATTAATTGTTGCCGGGAAGCTAGAGTAAGTAGTTCGC
CAGTTAATAGTTTGCGCAACGTTGTTGCCATTGCTACAGGCATCGTGGTGTCACGCTCGTCGTTTGGTAT
GGCTTCATTCAGCTCCGGTTCCCAACGATCAAGGCGAGTTACATGATCCCCCATGTTGTGCAAAAAAGCG
GTTAGCTCCTTCGGTCCTCCGATCGTTGTCAGAAGTAAGTTGGCCGCAGTGTTATCACTCATGGTTATGG
CAGCACTGCATAATTCTCTTACTGTCATGCCATCCGTAAGATGCTTTTCTGTGACTGGTGAGTACTCAAC
CAAGTCATTCTGAGAATAGTGTATGCGGCGACCGAGTTGCTCTTGCCCGGCGTCAATACGGGATAATACC
GCGCCACATAGCAGAACTTTAAAAGTGCTCATCATTGGAAAACGTTCTTCGGGGCGAAAACTCTCAAGGA
TCTTACCGCTGTTGAGATCCAGTTCGATGTAACCCACTCGTGCACCCAACTGATCTTCAGCATCTTTTAC
TTTCACCAGCGTTTCTGGGTGAGCAAAAACAGGAAGGCAAAATGCCGCAAAAAAGGGAATAAGGGCGACA
CGGAAATGTTGAATACTCATACTCTTCCTTTTTCAATATTATTGAAGCATTTATCAGGGTTATTGTCTCA
TGAGCGGATACATATTTGAATGTATTTAGAAAAATAAACAAATAGGGGTTCCGCGCACATTTCCCCGAAA
AGTGCCAC
